Addgene plasmid #230665: AiP1508 - pAAV-AiE2093m-minBG-SYFP2-WPRE3-BGHpA
Purpose: AiE2093m is an enhancer sequence, designed to drive AAV-mediated transgene expression in specific populations of brain cells
Depositing lab: Allen Institute for Brain Science & Bosiljka Tasic. Depositing organization: Allen Institute. Publication: A suite of enhancer AAVs and transgenic mouse lines for genetic access to cortical cell types. Ben-Simon Y, Hooper M, Narayan S, Daigle TL, Dwivedi D, Way SW, Oster A, Stafford DA, Mich JK, Taormina MJ, Martinez RA, Opitz-Araya X, Roth JR, Alexander JR, Allen S, Amster A, Arbuckle J, Ayala A, Baker PM, Bakken TE, Barcelli T, Barta S, Bendrick J, Bertagnolli D, Bielstein C, Bishwakarma P, Bowlus J, Boyer G, Brouner K, Casian B, Casper T, Chakka AB, Chakrabarty R, Chance RK, Chavan S, Clark M, Colbert K, Collman F, Daniel S, Departee M, DiValentin P, Donadio N, Dotson N, Egdorf T, Fliss T, Gabitto M, Garcia J, Gary A, Gasperini M, Gloe J, Goldy J, Gore BB, Graybuck L, Greisman N, Haeseleer F, Halterman C, Haradon Z, Hastings SD, Helback O, Ho W, Hockemeyer D, Huang C, Huff S, Hunker A, Johansen N, Jones D, Juneau Z, Kalmbach B, Kannan M, Khem S, Kussick E, Kutsal R, Larsen R, Lee C, Lee AY, Leibly M, Lenz GH, Li S, Liang E, Lusk N, Madigan Z, Malloy J, Malone J, McCue R, Melchor J, Mollenkopf T, Moosman S, Morin E, Newman D, Ng L, Ngo K, Omstead V, Otto S, Oyama A, Pena N, Pham T, Phillips E, Pom CA, Potekhina L, Ransford S, Ray PL, Rette D, Reynoldson C, Rimorin C, Rocha D, Ruiz A, Sanchez REA, Sawyer L, Sedeno-Cortes A, Sevigny JP, Shapovalova N, Shepard N, Shulga L, Sigler AR, Siverts L, Soliman S, Somasundaram S, Staats B, Stewart K, Szelenyi E, Tieu M, Trader C, Tran A, van Velthoven CTJ, Walker M, Wang Y, Weed N, Wirthlin M, Wood T, Wynalda B, Yao Z, Zhou T, Ariza J, Dee N, Reding M, Ronellenfitch K, Mufti S, Sunkin SM, Smith KA, Esposito L, Waters J, Thyagarajan B, Yao S, Lein ES, Zeng H, Levi BP, Ngai J, Ting JT, Tasic B. Cell. 2025 May 16:S0092-8674(25)00513-6. doi: 10.1016/j.cell.2025.05.002. PubMed 40403729.
Backbone
  Vector backbone: pAAV2
  Vector type: AAV
Growth in bacteria
  Bacterial resistance: Ampicillin, 100 μg/mL
  Growth temperature: 37°C
  Growth strain: NEB Stable
  Copy number: High Copy
Gene/Insert
  Gene/Insert name: SYFP2
  Species: Synthetic
  Promoter: minBG
  Cloning method: Gibson Cloning
Terms and licenses: Academic/Nonprofit Terms; Industry Terms: Not Available to Industry
How to cite: AiP1508 - pAAV-AiE2093m-minBG-SYFP2-WPRE3-BGHpA was a gift from Allen Institute for Brain Science & Bosiljka Tasic (Addgene plasmid # 230665 ; http://n2t.net/addgene:230665 ; RRID:Addgene_230665)
