[The description below was written by a language model from this plasmid's Addgene catalogue record and pLannotate feature annotations shown in this document.]
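Description:
AiP1508 - pAAV-AiE2093m-minBG-SYFP2-WPRE3-BGHpA is an AAV transfer plasmid built on a pAAV2 backbone and intended for packaging a reporter genome into recombinant adeno-associated virus for delivery to brain tissue. In bacteria it is maintained as a high-copy plasmid through a ColE1/pUC-type origin and selected with ampicillin via the β-lactamase gene and its native promoter. The backbone also carries an f1 phage origin and small remnants of pBR322 (rop and bom fragments). The annotated sequence of about 5.1 kb shows one full AAV2 inverted terminal repeat and short ITR fragments on the other side of the cassette. Partial annotation of this kind is common for these structured repeats in assembled reads. It also fits with propagation in a recombination-deficient strain.

Between the ITRs, which provide the signals for genome replication and packaging, the payload is a simple enhancer-reporter unit. The AiE2093m enhancer sits upstream of a minimal beta-globin promoter (minBG). This promoter has little activity on its own, so transcription depends on the cell-type-selective activity of the enhancer. Neither the enhancer nor minBG was recognised by the automated annotation, but both are named in the catalogue entry. They drive SYFP2, a rapidly maturing monomeric yellow fluorescent protein derived from Aequorea victoria. SYFP2 is followed by WPRE3, a shortened woodchuck posttranscriptional regulatory element (detected as two WPRE fragments) that boosts transcript stability and expression, and then by the bovine growth hormone polyadenylation signal.

The construct belongs to a collection of enhancer AAVs for genetic access to cortical cell types, and it serves to label the cells in which AiE2093m is active. The record does not state which specific brain cell population this enhancer targets.
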