Features (pLannotate 1.2.2; 14 found; start..end, strand, type, name):
    462..489     -  repeat_region  AAV2 ITR (fragment): inverted terminal repeat of adeno-associated virus serotype 2 inverted
    518..545     -  repeat_region  AAV2 ITR (fragment): inverted terminal repeat of adeno-associated virus serotype 2 inverted
    618..1206    -  rep_origin     ori: high-copy-number ColE1/pMB1/pBR322/pUC origin of replication
   1377..2237    -  CDS            AmpR: β-lactamase; bla; confers resistance to ampicillin, carbenicillin, and related antibiotics
   2238..2342    -  promoter       AmpR promoter: bla
   2437..2472    +  CDS            rop (fragment): Rop protein, which maintains plasmids at low copy number; rop
   2574..2623    +  misc_feature   bom (fragment): basis of mobility region from pBR322
   2624..3079    -  rep_origin     f1 ori (sequence partly withheld): f1 bacteriophage origin of replication; arrow indicates direction of (+) strand synthesis
   3098..3149    +  misc_feature   bom (fragment): basis of mobility region from pBR322
   3154..3294    -  repeat_region  AAV2 ITR: inverted terminal repeat of adeno-associated virus serotype 2 inverted
   3412..3523    -  polyA_signal   bGH poly(A) signal: bovine growth hormone polyadenylation signal
   3540..3620    -  misc_feature   WPRE (fragment): woodchuck hepatitis virus posttranscriptional regulatory element
   3626..3783    -  misc_feature   WPRE (fragment): woodchuck hepatitis virus posttranscriptional regulatory element
   3823..4539    -  CDS            SYFP2: SYFP2 is a basic (constitutively fluorescent) yellow fluorescent protein published in 2006, derived from Aequorea victoria. It is reported to be a very rapidly-maturing monomer with moderate acid sensitivity.
>Addgene plasmid #230665 | AiP1508 - pAAV-AiE2093m-minBG-SYFP2-WPRE3-BGHpA | addgene full sequence | sequence record 466268 | Addgene NGS Result
CACGGTGAGAATCTGTGGTTTAATATACAAACAAGGTGCATTTGAAGTTGAAGAAGAGATACAGTCTACA
CCCATGAGGAAACAAAACATCAGAAGAATCCTGGCAGGAATGCACACGGCTCCATGTTCTGTCGAAGAAA
CCAATGCCACAGCAAGTTGCTTCTGCAGACGTGAAGTGTGTACTGGAAGCAGCGGTGCTGGGCTTTGCAT
GGGATTTGCATGGAGGTACACTTCTTACATCCATGACATCTTACATGTCGCTTGCCCAGGTAGATATCTG
CATTTCTGAGCTAAGCATGCATACCATGATGTAGTTAGAGAAACTGAGGTCAGAGCAGAGTCAAGGATTG
TTCTTCCTGCATGTCTGAGCACTCCACCCACCCCTAGACCGCCGGCGATTATTACTCTTACAACGCGTGC
GGCCGCAGGAACCCCTAGTGATGGAGTTGGCCACTCCCTCTCTGCGCGCTCGCTCGCTCACTGAGGCCGG
GCGACCAAAGGTCGCCCGACGCCCGGGCGGCCTCAGTGAGCGAGCGAGCGCGCAGCTGCCTGCAGGACAT
GTGAGCAAAAGGCCAGCAAAAGGCCAGGAACCGTAAAAAGGCCGCGTTGCTGGCGTTTTTCCATAGGCTC
CGCCCCCCTGACGAGCATCACAAAAATCGACGCTCAAGTCAGAGGTGGCGAAACCCGACAGGACTATAAA
GATACCAGGCGTTTCCCCCTGGAAGCTCCCTCGTGCGCTCTCCTGTTCCGACCCTGCCGCTTACCGGATA
CCTGTCCGCCTTTCTCCCTTCGGGAAGCGTGGCGCTTTCTCATAGCTCACGCTGTAGGTATCTCAGTTCG
GTGTAGGTCGTTCGCTCCAAGCTGGGCTGTGTGCACGAACCCCCCGTTCAGCCCGACCGCTGCGCCTTAT
CCGGTAACTATCGTCTTGAGTCCAACCCGGTAAGACACGACTTATCGCCACTGGCAGCAGCCACTGGTAA
CAGGATTAGCAGAGCGAGGTATGTAGGCGGTGCTACAGAGTTCTTGAAGTGGTGGCCTAACTACGGCTAC
ACTAGAAGAACAGTATTTGGTATCTGCGCTCTGCTGAAGCCAGTTACCTTCGGAAAAAGAGTTGGTAGCT
CTTGATCCGGCAAACAAACCACCGCTGGTAGCGGTGGTTTTTTTGTTTGCAAGCAGCAGATTACGCGCAG
AAAAAAAGGATCTCAAGAAGATCCTTTGATCTTTTCTACGGGGTCTGACGCTCAGTGGAACGAAAACTCA
CGTTAAGGGATTTTGGTCATGAGATTATCAAAAAGGATCTTCACCTAGATCCTTTTAAATTAAAAATGAA
GTTTTAAATCAATCTAAAGTATATATGAGTAAACTTGGTCTGACAGTTACCAATGCTTAATCAGTGAGGC
ACCTATCTCAGCGATCTGTCTATTTCGTTCATCCATAGTTGCCTGACTCCCCGTCGTGTAGATAACTACG
ATACGGGAGGGCTTACCATCTGGCCCCAGTGCTGCAATGATACCGCGAGACCCACGCTCACCGGCTCCAG
ATTTATCAGCAATAAACCAGCCAGCCGGAAGGGCCGAGCGCAGAAGTGGTCCTGCAACTTTATCCGCCTC
CATCCAGTCTATTAATTGTTGCCGGGAAGCTAGAGTAAGTAGTTCGCCAGTTAATAGTTTGCGCAACGTT
GTTGCCATTGCTACAGGCATCGTGGTGTCACGCTCGTCGTTTGGTATGGCTTCATTCAGCTCCGGTTCCC
AACGATCAAGGCGAGTTACATGATCCCCCATGTTGTGCAAAAAAGCGGTTAGCTCCTTCGGTCCTCCGAT
CGTTGTCAGAAGTAAGTTGGCCGCAGTGTTATCACTCATGGTTATGGCAGCACTGCATAATTCTCTTACT
GTCATGCCATCCGTAAGATGCTTTTCTGTGACTGGTGAGTACTCAACCAAGTCATTCTGAGAATAGTGTA
TGCGGCGACCGAGTTGCTCTTGCCCGGCGTCAATACGGGATAATACCGCGCCACATAGCAGAACTTTAAA
AGTGCTCATCATTGGAAAACGTTCTTCGGGGCGAAAACTCTCAAGGATCTTACCGCTGTTGAGATCCAGT
TCGATGTAACCCACTCGTGCACCCAACTGATCTTCAGCATCTTTTACTTTCACCAGCGTTTCTGGGTGAG
CAAAAACAGGAAGGCAAAATGCCGCAAAAAAGGGAATAAGGGCGACACGGAAATGTTGAATACTCATACT
CTTCCTTTTTCAATATTATTGAAGCATTTATCAGGGTTATTGTCTCATGAGCGGATACATATTTGAATGT
ATTTAGAAAAATAAACAAATAGGGGTTCCGCGCACATTTCCCCGAAAAGTGCCACCTGACGTCTAAGAAA
CCATTATTATCATGACATTAACCTATAAAAATAGGCGTATCACGAGGCCCTTTCGTCTCGCGCGTTTCGG
TGATGACGGTGAAAACCTCTGACACATGCAGCTCCCGGAGACGGTCACAGCTTGTCTGTAAGCGGATGCC
GGGAGCAGACAAGCCCGTCAGGGCGCGTCAGCGGGTGTTGGCGGGTGTCGGGGCTGGCTTAACTATGCGG
CATCAGAGCAGATTGTACTGAGAGTGCACCATAAAATTGTAAACGTTAATATTTTGTTAAAATTCGCGTT
AAATTTTTGTTAAATCAGCTCATTTTTTAACCAATAGACCGAAATCGGCAAAATCCCTTATAAATCAAAA
GAATAGCCCGAGATAGAGT
[37 nt withheld, positions 2750-2786]
AAAGAACGTGGACTCCAACGTCAAAGG
[141 nt withheld, positions 2814-2954]
G
[46 nt withheld, positions 2956-3001]
A
[95 nt withheld, positions 3003-3097]
TATGCGGTGTGAAATACCGCACAGATGCGTAAGGAGAAAATACCGCATCAGGCGCCCCTGCAGGCAGCTG
CGCGCTCGCTCGCTCACTGAGGCCGCCCGGGCAAAGCCCGGGCGTCGGGCGACCTTTGGTCGCCCGGCCT
CAGTGAGCGAGCGAGCGCGCAGAGAGGGAGTGGCCAACTCCATCACTAGGGGTTCCTGCGGCCGCTCGGT
CCGCACGTGAGATCTCATGCCTGCTATTGTCTTCCCAATCCTCCCCCTTGCTGTCCTGCCCCACCCCACC
CCCCAGAATAGAATGACACCTACTCAGACAATGCGATGCAATTTCCTCATTTTATTAGGAAAGGACAGTG
GGAGTGGCACCTTCCAGGGTCAAGGAAGGCACGGGGGAGGGGCAAACAACAGATGGCTGGCAACTAGAAG
GCACAGTCGAAGATCTCTCGAGCCACGGAATTGTCAGTGCCCAACAGCCGAGCCCCTGTCCAGCAGCGGG
CAAGGCAGGCGGCGATGAGTTCCGCCGTGGCAAGAACTAACCAGGATTTATACAAGGAGGAGAAAATGAA
AGCCATACGGGAAGCAATAGCATGATACAAAGGCATTAAAGCAGCGTATCCACATAGCGTAAAAGGAGCA
ACATAGTTAAGAATACCAGTCAATCTTTCACAAATTTTGTAATCCAGAGGTTGATTATGATATCGAATTC
GCGGCCGCGGCGCGCCGTCGACTTACTTGTACAGCTCGTCCATGCCGAGAGTGATCCCGGCGGCGGTCAC
GAACTCCAGCAGGACCATGTGATCGCGCTTCTCGTTGGGGTCTTTGCTCAGCTTGGACTGGTAGCTCAGG
TAGTGGTTGTCGGGCAGCAGCACGGGGCCGTCGCCGATGGGGGTGTTCTGCTGGTAGTGGTCGGCGAGCT
GCACGCCGCCGTCCTCGATGTTGTGGCGGATCTTGAAGTTGGCCTTGATGCCGTTCTTCTGCTTGTCGGC
GGTGATATAGACGTTGTGGCTGTTGTAGTTGTACTCCAGCTTGTGCCCCAGGATGTTGCCGTCCTCCTTG
AAGTCGATGCCCTTCAGCTCGATGCGGTTCACCAGGGTGTCGCCCTCGAACTTCACCTCGGCGCGGGTCT
TGTAGTTGCCGTCGTCCTTGAAGAAGATGGTGCGCTCCTGGACGTAGCCTTCGGGCATGGCGGACTTGAA
GAAGTCGTGCTGCTTCATGTGGTCGGGGTAGCGGGCGAAGCACTGCACGCCGTAGCCCAGGGTGGTCACG
AGGGTGGGCCAGGGCACGGGCAGCTTGCCGGTGGTGCAGATCAGCTTCAGGGTCAGCTTGCCGTAGGTGG
CATCGCCCTCGCCCTCGCCGGACACGCTGAACTTGTGGCCGTTTACGTCGCCGTCCAGCTCGACCAGGAT
GGGCACCACCCCGGTGAACAGCTCCTCGCCCTTGCTCACCATGGTGGCGACCGGTAGCGCTAGCTTCGAA
AGATCTGGATCCCAGAAGCAAATGTAAGCAATAGATGGCTCTGCCCTGACTTTTATGCCCAGCCCGAGCT
CCGCCGGCGCCAAACATATCCCTGGCTTCTTTTTGTTTTTTATAAAACACAACAGTAGGTACTTCACCAA
CTAAGCTATCTCCCTAGCCTAGTAGCCATTTGAAATATCAGGATACACTGCTCTTCTTCAAGAAATCATT
GGGTGACACAGCCATACCAAACCCATATCCTCAGAGGTCCAAACTCAAGTCTTGCCAAATGCCAACTAGC
AGCTGGCTACAGGAAGGACAGGCTCCTGTCTCTAATTTTTCCAATGTAAGAGCTCACCATGTGTCACAGT
CCCTACCGCCCTCTGCCTGTCCACACTGGGGCTAAGTGTCAACAGCCAGGTGTTATCACATCCAGAGTGG
GGCGTTTTCTATCCTATAATAAAAAAGAAAGAAGCATTTATCTTTATACCCATGTGTTTTTCAGAAGTGG
AAAAATTCCCAAAGACTGAGCCAGCCGCCCGGCTTTGAAAGAAACGCATGTGCTAGACTGATTTTTTAAA
GAA
